>Addgene plasmid #173833 | pPSU60 | addgene full sequence | sequence record 339971 | Addgene NGS Result
GGCACCATGCATCGATCCCGCGAAATTAATACGACTCACTATAGGGAGACCACAACGGTTTCCCTCCGGC
TCCGGAGAGCTCCAATTGGAATTCAATAATTTTGTTTAACTTTAAGAAGGAGATATACATATGGGTAGTC
ATCATCACCACCATCACCATCATCATCATGGTAGCGCAGATAACAAGTTCAATAAAGAACAGCAGAACGC
CTTCTATGAAATTCTGCATCTGCCGAATCTGAATGAAGAACAGCGTAATGGTTTTATCCAGAGCCTGAAA
GATGATCCGAGCCAGAGCGCAAATCTGCTGGCCGAAGCAAAAAAACTGAATGATGCACAGGCACCGAAAG
GATCCGCTGATAACAAATTTAACAAAGAGCAACAAAACGCCTTTTACGAGATCCTGCATTTACCGAACCT
GACCGAGGAACAGCGCAACGGCTTTATTCAGTCACTGAAAGACGACCCGAGTGTGAGCAAAGAAATTCTG
GCAGAGGCCAAAAAGCTGAACGATGCCCAAGCTCCGGCCGGAAGAAAGGCCCTGACTAATAACAACAATG
CCGGTGAAGCGGAGCAGCAGCCACCGAAGGCGAAGCGCGCCAGAATCGCTTTTCATCTGGAGCTGCCCAA
GCGGAGGACCGTGCTCGGCAACGTGCTAGTCTGCGGCAACGGCGATGTGGGCCAACTTGGTCTCGGCGAG
GACATACTGGAGCGCAAGCGTCTCAGCCCTGTGGCGGGCATCCCGGATGCCGTGGACATATCCGCCGGTG
GCATGCACAACCTGGTGCTGACCAAGTCAGGGGACATTTACTCATTCGGTTGCAATGACGAAGGTGCTCT
AGGCCGTGACACCAGCGAGGATGGCAGCGAGTCAAAGCCGGATCTTATCGATTTGCCCGGCAAGGCTCTG
TGCATTTCGGCGGGAGACTCGCATTCCGCTTGTCTGCTGGAGGATGGCCGTGTCTTCGCTTGGGGCTCGT
TCCGGGACTCTCATGGCAACATGGGCCTCACCATCGATGGTAACAAGCGTACGCCCATCGATCTGATGGA
GGGCACTGTCTGTTGTAGCATCGCGTCCGGCGCCGATCATTTGGTCATCCTGACCACTGCCGGAAAGGTC
TTTACCGTGGGCTGCGCTGAGCAGGGACAACTCGGGCGGCTGTCGGAGCGTTCCATCTCCGGAGAGGGTC
GTCGTGGCAAACGCGACTTGCTGCGGCCCACCCAGCTCATCATCACGCGGGCCAAACCTTTTGAGGCCAT
CTGGGCCACCAACTACTGCACATTCATGCGCGAGTCACAGACACAGGTCATCTGGGCCACAGGGCTTAAC
AACTTCAAGCAGCTGGCCCACGAGACAAAGGGCAAGGAGTTCGCACTGACGCCCATCAAGACGGAACTCA
AAGATATCCGACATATTGCCGGGGGTCAGCACCATACTGTCATCCTGACAACGGACCTTAAGTGTTCCGT
AGTGGGTCGTCCGGAGTACGGTCGGCTTGGTCTGGGCGATGTCAAGGATGTTGTGGAGAAGCCAACGATT
GTAAAGAAGCTGACCGAAAAGATTGTGTCCGTTGGATGTGGCGAAGTCTGTTCCTATGCCGTTACAATTG
ATGGCAAACTGTATTCCTGGGGCTCCGGTGTCAACAATCAACTAGGCGTTGGCGACGGCGATGATGAACT
CGAACCGATCGTGGTTGTCAGCAAGAACACGCAGGGGAAGCACATGCTGCTCGCATCTGGCGGTGGTCAG
CACGCAATCTTTTTGGTCAAAGCGGACAAACAGGACCAGGCCGGCTAATGTACAAAGCTTGGTACCACGC
GTGCGCGCTGATCCGGCTGCTAACAAAGCCCGAAAGGAAGCTGAGTTGGCTGCTGCCACCGCTGAGCAAT
AACTAGCATAACCCCTTGGGGCCTCTAAACGGGTCTTGAGGGGTTTTTTGCTGAAAGGAGGAACTATATC
GGGATTAGCCCGCCTAATGAGCGGGCTTTTTTTTAATTCCCCTATTTGTTTATTTTTCTAAATACATTCA
AATATGTATCCGCTCATGAGACAATAACCCTGATAAATGCTTCAATAATATTGAAAAAGGAAGAGTATGA
GTATTCAACATTTCCGTGTCGCCCTTATTCCCTTTTTTGCGGCATTTTGCCTTCCTGTTTTTGCTCACCC
AGAAACGCTCGTGAAAGTAAAAGACGCAGAGGACCAATTGGGGGCACGAGTGGGATACATAGAACTGGAC
TTGAATAGCGGTAAAATCCTTGAGAGTTTTCGCCCTGAAGAGCGTTTTCCAATGATGAGCACTTTCAAAG
TTCTGCTATGTGGAGCAGTATTATCCCGTGTAGATGCGGGGCAAGAGCAACTCGGACGACGAATACACTA
TTCGCAGAATGACTTGGTTGAATACTCCCCAGTGACAGAAAAGCACCTTACGGACGGAATGACGGTAAGA
GAATTATGTAGTGCCGCCATAACGATGAGTGATAACACTGCGGCGAACTTACTTCTGACAACCATCGGTG
GACCGAAGGAATTAACCGCTTTTTTGCACAATATGGGAGACCATGTAACTCGCCTTGACCGTTGGGAACC
AGAACTGAATGAAGCCATACCAAACGACGAGCGAGACACCACAATGCCTGCGGCAATGGCAACAACATTA
CGCAAACTATTAACTGGCGAACTACTTACTCTGGCTTCACGGCAACAATTAATAGACTGGCTTGAAGCGG
ATAAAGTTGCAGGACCACTACTGCGTTCGGCACTTCCTGCTGGCTGGTTTATTGCTGATAAATCTGGGGC
AGGAGAGCGTGGTTCACGGGGTATCATTGCCGCACTTGGACCAGATGGTAAGCCTTCCCGTATCGTAGTT
ATCTACACGACGGGTAGTCAGGCAACTATGGACGAACGAAATAGACAGATTGCTGAAATAGGGGCTTCAC
TGATTAAGCATTGGTAAACCGATACAATTAAAGGCTCCTTTTGGAGCCTTTTTTTTTGGACGGACCGGTA
GAAAAGATCAAAGGATCTTCTTGAGATCCTTTTTTTCTGCGCGTAATCTGCTGCTTGCAAACAAAAAAAC
CACCGCTACCAGCGGTGGTTTGTTTGCCGGATCAAGAGCTACCAACTCTTTTTCCGAAGGTAACTGGCTT
CAGCAGAGCGCAGATACCAAATACTGTCCTTCTAGTGTAGCCGTAGTTAGGCCACCACTTCAAGAACTCT
GTAGCACCGCCTACATACCTCGCTCTGCTAATCCTGTTACCAGTGGCTGCTGCCAGTGGCGATAAGTCGT
GTCTTACCGGGTTGGACTCAAGACGATAGTTACCGGATAAGGCGCAGCGGTCGGGCTGAACGGGGGGTTC
GTGCACACAGCCCAGCTTGGAGCGAACGACCTACACCGAACTGAGATACCTACAGCGTGAGCTATGAGAA
AGCGCCACGCTTCCCGAAGGGAGAAAGGCGGACAGGTATCCGGTAAGCGGCAGGGTCGGAACAGGAGAGC
GCACGAGGGAGCTTCCAGGGGGAAACGCCTGGTATCTTTATAGTCCTGTCGGGTTTCGCCACCTCTGACT
TGAGCGTCGATTTTTGTGATGCTCGTCAGGGGGGCGGAGCCTATGGAAAAACGCCAGCAACGCGGCCTTT
TTACGGTTCCTGGCCTTTTGCTGGCCTTTTGCTCACATGTTCTTTCCTGCGTTATCCCCTGATTCTGTGG
ATAACCGTATTACCGCCTTTGAGTGAGCTGATACCGCTCGCCGCAGCCGAACGACCGAGCGCAGCGAGTC
AGTGAGCGAGGAAGCGGAAGAGCGCCTGATGCGGTATTTTCTCCTTACGCATCTGTGCGGTATTTCACAC
CGCAATGGTGCACTCTCAGTACAATCTGCTCTGATGCCGCATAGTTAAGCCAGTATACACTCCGCTATCG
CTACGTGACTGGGTCATGGCTGCGCCCCGACACCCGCCAACACCCGCTGACGCGCCCTGACGGGCTTGTC
TGCTCCCGGCATCCGCTTACAGACAAGCTGTGACCGTCTCCGGGAGCTGCATGTGTCAGAGGTTTTCACC
GTCATCACCGAAACGCGCGAGGCAGCTGCGGTAAAGCTCATCAGCGTGGTCGTGAAGCGATTCACAGATG
TCTGCCTGTTCATCCGCGTCCAGCTCGTTGAGTTTCTCCAGAAGCGTTAATGTCTGGCTTCTGATAAAGC
GGGCCATGTTAAGGGCGGTTTTTTCCTGTTTGGTCACTGATGCCTCCGTGTAAGGGGGATTTCTGTTCAT
GGGGTAATGATACCGATGAAACGAGAGAGGATGCTCACGATACGGGTTACTGATGATGAACATGCCCGGT
TACTGGAACGTTGTGAGGGTAAACAACTGGCGGTATGGATGCGGCGGGACCAGAGAAAAATCACTCAGGG
TCAATGCCAGCGCTTCGTTAATACAGATGTAGGTGTT
Features (pLannotate 1.2.2; 14 found; start..end, strand, type, name):
     27..45      +  promoter       T7 promoter: promoter for bacteriophage T7 RNA polymerase
    101..123     +  RBS            RBS: efficient ribosome binding site from bacteriophage T7 gene 10 (Olins and Rangwala, 1989)
    152..172     +  CDS            capTEV™ (fragment): composite tag for in vivo biotinylation, TEV protease cleavage, and 6xHis tagging
    176..520     +  CDS            spa (fragment): SPA_STAAE - Experimental evidence at protein level: Swiss-Prot protein existence level 1. Plays a role in the inhibition of the host innate and adaptive immune responses. Possesses five immunoglobulin-binding domains that capture both the fragment crystallizable region (Fc region) and the Fab region (part of Ig that identifies antigen) of immunoglobulins (By similarity). In turn, Staphylococcus aureus is protected from phagocytic killing via inhibition of Ig Fc region. In addition, the host elicited B-cell response is prevented due to a decrease of antibody-secreting cell proliferation that en
    533..1789    +  CDS            Rcc1 (fragment): RCC1_DROME - Also known as Bj1. Experimental evidence at protein level: Swiss-Prot protein existence level 1. Promotes the exchange of Ran-bound GDP by GTP. Involved in the regulation of onset of chromosome condensation in the S phase. Binds to chromatin. From Drosophila melanogaster (Fruit fly).
   1836..1885    +  CDS            SET1 (fragment): solubility-enhancement tag derived from T7 phage gene 10B
   1893..1940    +  terminator     T7 terminator: transcription terminator for bacteriophage T7 RNA polymerase
   2005..2096    +  promoter       AmpR promoter: bla
   2097..2954    +  CDS            bla: BLAT_ECOLX - Experimental evidence at protein level: Swiss-Prot protein existence level 1. TEM-type are the most prevalent beta-lactamases in enterobacteria; they hydrolyze the beta-lactam bond in susceptible beta-lactam antibiotics, thus conferring resistance to penicillins and cephalosporins. TEM-3 and TEM-4 are capable of hydrolyzing cefotaxime and ceftazidime. TEM-5 is capable of hydrolyzing ceftazidime. TEM-6 is capable of hydrolyzing ceftazidime and aztreonam. TEM-8/CAZ-2, TEM- 16/CAZ-7 and TEM-24/CAZ-6 are markedly active against ceftazidime. IRT- 4 shows resistance to beta-lactamase in
   2961..3000    +  terminator     fd terminator: central terminator from bacteriophage fd (Otsuka and Kunisawa, 1982)
   3031..3619    +  rep_origin     ori: high-copy-number ColE1/pMB1/pBR322/pUC origin of replication
   3805..3944    -  misc_feature   bom: basis of mobility region from pBR322
   4046..4237    -  CDS            rop: Rop protein, which maintains plasmids at low copy number; rop
   4277..4387    +  CDS            mbeC (fragment): MBEC_ECOLX - Experimental evidence at protein level: Swiss-Prot protein existence level 1. Required for efficient mobilization of ColE1 plasmid and is thus essential to promote the specific transfer of the plasmid during conjugation. Probably functions by inducing DNA bending, helping the MbeA relaxase to melt the DNA around the nic site and cleave the phosphodiester bond. Binds specifically double-stranded DNA (dsDNA) containing the ColE1 oriT but does not recognize the inverted repeat (IR). From Escherichia coli.
