[The description below was written by a language model from this plasmid's Addgene catalogue record and pLannotate feature annotations shown in this document.]
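Description:
pPSU60 is a bacterial expression plasmid of about 4.4 kb, built on the pST50Trc2 backbone, that produces the 60 kD member of the Penn State protein ladder, a set of recombinant proteins intended as inexpensive molecular weight markers for protein gels. It is propagated in E. coli under ampicillin selection, with the bla beta-lactamase gene driven by its own promoter and followed by an fd terminator. Replication relies on a ColE1/pMB1-type origin. Although that origin family is annotated generically as high copy, the plasmid also carries the rop gene and the pBR322 bom region, which fits the catalogue's description of it as low copy. A short mbeC fragment near the end of the sequence is most likely a remnant of the ColE1-derived backbone.

The synthetic insert, named HSTPABPACRCC1, was cloned between NdeI and BsrGI sites and sits downstream of a T7 promoter and the efficient T7 gene 10 ribosome binding site, with a T7 terminator at the 3′ end, so expression requires a host that supplies T7 RNA polymerase. The annotated open reading frame begins with a short match to a composite tag that includes a 6xHis element, presumably a purification handle. This is followed by a fragment of Staphylococcus aureus protein A, whose domains bind immunoglobulins, and then by a large fragment of Drosophila Rcc1, which supplies most of the mass needed to reach the target size. The protein A segment could plausibly allow the marker to bind antibodies on immunoblots, though the record does not say so. A short hit to a T7 gene 10B-derived solubility tag lies just before the terminator and may simply reflect vector sequence.
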