Addgene plasmid #173833: pPSU60
Purpose: Expresses 60 kD Penn State ladder protein
Depositing lab: Song Tan. Depositing organization: Pennsylvania State University. Publication: The Penn State Protein Ladder system for inexpensive protein molecular weight markers. Santilli RT, Williamson JE 3rd, Shibata Y, Sowers RP, Fleischman AN, Tan S. Sci Rep. 2021 Aug 18;11(1):16703. doi: 10.1038/s41598-021-96051-x. PubMed 34408191.
Backbone
  Vector backbone: pST50Trc2
  Vector type: Bacterial Expression
Growth in bacteria
  Bacterial resistance: Ampicillin, 100 μg/mL
  Growth temperature: 37°C
  Growth strain: DH5alpha
  Copy number: Low Copy
Gene/Insert
  Gene/Insert name: HSTPABPACRCC1
  Species: Synthetic
  Promoter: T7
  Cloning method: Restriction Enzyme; 5′ cloning site NdeI (unknown if destroyed); 3′ cloning site BsrGI (unknown if destroyed)
  Sequencing primers: 5′ T7; 3′ T7 Term
Terms and licenses: Academic/Nonprofit Terms; Industry Terms: Not Available to Industry
How to cite: pPSU60 was a gift from Song Tan (Addgene plasmid # 173833 ; http://n2t.net/addgene:173833 ; RRID:Addgene_173833)
